Addgene plasmid #136608: pET-11a (D3 - I54V)
Purpose: Expresses DANCER-3 mutant (reversion I54V)
Depositing lab: Roberto Chica. Depositing organization: University of Ottawa. Publication: Origin of conformational dynamics in a globular protein. Damry AM, Mayer MM, Broom A, Goto NK, Chica RA. Commun Biol. 2019 Nov 26;2:433. doi: 10.1038/s42003-019-0681-2. eCollection 2019. PubMed 31799435.
Backbone
  Vector backbone: pET-11a
  Backbone manufacturer: Novagen
  Backbone size w/o insert (bp): 5677
  Vector type: Bacterial Expression
Growth in bacteria
  Bacterial resistance: Ampicillin, 100 μg/mL
  Growth temperature: 37°C
  Growth strain: DH5alpha
  Copy number: High Copy
Gene/Insert
  Gene/Insert name: DANCER-3 mutant (I54V reversion) (alt name: Streptococcal protein G, domain B1 mutant)
  Species: Streptococcal bacteria
  Insert size (bp): 168
  Mutation: Mutation from GB1 WT: Y3F-L7I-A34F-V39L
  Promoter: T7 promoter
  Tag / fusion protein: 6x-Histag (N terminal on insert)
  Cloning method: Restriction Enzyme; 5′ cloning site Nde1 (not destroyed); 3′ cloning site BamHI (not destroyed)
  Sequencing primers: 5′ NdeI restriction site; 3′ BamHI restriction site
Terms and licenses: Academic/Nonprofit Terms; Industry Terms: Not Available to Industry
How to cite: pET-11a (D3 - I54V) was a gift from Roberto Chica (Addgene plasmid # 136608 ; http://n2t.net/addgene:136608 ; RRID:Addgene_136608)
