[The description below was written by a language model from this plasmid's Addgene catalogue record and pLannotate feature annotations shown in this document.]
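Description:
pET-11a (D3 - I54V) is a bacterial expression plasmid built on the Novagen pET-11a backbone for T7-driven production of a small engineered protein in E. coli. It replicates from a pBR322/ColE1-type origin and retains the bom mobility region and the rop gene. The catalogue lists it as high copy, although rop normally restrains copy number. Selection is by ampicillin through the β-lactamase gene and its own promoter. Several tetracycline-resistance fragments and the tet promoter are annotated, but these are non-functional remnants of the pBR322 ancestry.

The insert, cloned between NdeI and BamHI sites that remain intact, encodes a variant of DANCER-3, a designed mutant of the B1 domain of streptococcal protein G (GB1). In this variant position 54 has been reverted from isoleucine to valine, leaving the substitutions Y3F, L7I, A34F and V39L relative to wild-type GB1. The record states an N-terminal 6xHis tag. The annotation does not call it separately, but the gap between the ribosome binding site and the annotated spg fragment could accommodate it.

Transcription starts at a T7 promoter followed directly by a lac operator. A plasmid-borne lacI gene supplies repressor, so expression is held off until induction with IPTG in a host that provides T7 RNA polymerase. A T7 gene 10 ribosome binding site drives translation and a T7 terminator closes the unit. The short gene 10-derived "SET1" fragment annotated downstream of the insert is probably backbone sequence rather than part of the product.

The construct is intended for producing this reversion mutant as purified protein, and the associated publication concerns the origin of conformational dynamics in a globular protein.
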