Features (pLannotate 1.2.2; 19 found; start..end, strand, type, name):
      1..19      +  promoter       T7 promoter: promoter for bacteriophage T7 RNA polymerase
     20..44      +  protein_bind   lac operator: The lac repressor binds to the lac operator to inhibit transcription in E. coli. This inhibition can be relieved by adding lactose or isopropyl-β-D-thiogalactopyranoside (IPTG). lac repressor encoded by lacI
     59..81      +  RBS            RBS: efficient ribosome binding site from bacteriophage T7 gene 10 (Olins and Rangwala, 1989)
    116..280     +  CDS            spg (fragment): SPG1_STRSG - Experimental evidence at protein level: Swiss-Prot protein existence level 1. Binds to the constant Fc region of IgG with high affinity. From Streptococcus sp. group G.
    291..340     +  CDS            SET1 (fragment): solubility-enhancement tag derived from T7 phage gene 10B
    348..395     +  terminator     T7 terminator: transcription terminator for bacteriophage T7 RNA polymerase
    418..522     -  CDS            TcR (fragment): tetracycline efflux protein; tet; confers resistance to tetracycline
    570..598     -  promoter       tet promoter: E. coli promoter for tetracycline efflux protein gene
    711..815     +  promoter       AmpR promoter: bla
    816..1676    +  CDS            AmpR: β-lactamase; bla; confers resistance to ampicillin, carbenicillin, and related antibiotics
   1847..2435    +  rep_origin     ori: high-copy-number ColE1/pMB1/pBR322/pUC origin of replication
   2621..2760    -  misc_feature   bom: basis of mobility region from pBR322
   2862..3053    -  CDS            rop: Rop protein, which maintains plasmids at low copy number; rop
   3070..3450    +  CDS            YPB1_ECOLX: Protein predicted: Swiss-Prot protein existence level 4. From Escherichia coli.
   3692..4316    -  CDS            TcR (fragment): tetracycline efflux protein; tet; confers resistance to tetracycline
   4331..4352    -  protein_bind   CAP binding site: CAP binding activates transcription in the presence of cAMP. E. coli catabolite activator protein
   4365..5447    -  CDS            lacI: lac repressor; lacI; The lac repressor binds to the lac operator to inhibit transcription in E. coli. This inhibition can be relieved by adding lactose or isopropyl-β-D-thiogalactopyranoside (IPTG).
   5448..5525    -  promoter       lacI promoter: lacI
   5533..5812    -  CDS            TcR (fragment): tetracycline efflux protein; tet; confers resistance to tetracycline
>Addgene plasmid #136608 | pET-11a (D3 - I54V) | addgene full sequence | sequence record 315346 | Addgene NGS Result
TAATACGACTCACTATAGGGGAATTGTGAGCGGATAACAATTCCCCTCTAGAAATAATTTTGTTTAACTT
TAAGAAGGAGATATACATATGCACCACCATCATCACCACGGTATGACCTTTAAACTGATCATTAACGGCA
AGACGCTGAAAGGTGAAACTACCACGGAAGCCGTTGACGCGGCTACCGCGGAGAAAGTGTTTAAGCAGTA
TTTCAATGACAACGGTCTGGACGGCGAGTGGACGTACGATGATGCAACCAAGACGTTCACCGTTACCGAG
TAAGGATCCGGCTGCTAACAAAGCCCGAAAGGAAGCTGAGTTGGCTGCTGCCACCGCTGAGCAATAACTA
GCATAACCCCTTGGGGCCTCTAAACGGGTCTTGAGGGGTTTTTTGCTGAAAGGAGGAACTATATCCGGAT
ATCCCGCAAGAGGCCCGGCAGTACCGGCATAACCAAGCCTATGCCTACAGCATCCAGGGTGACGGTGCCG
AGGATGACGATGAGCGCATTGTTAGATTTCATACACGGTGCCTGACTGCGTTAGCAATTTAACTGTGATA
AACTACCGCATTAAAGCTTATCGATGATAAGCTGTCAAACATGAGAATTCTTGAAGACGAAAGGGCCTCG
TGATACGCCTATTTTTATAGGTTAATGTCATGATAATAATGGTTTCTTAGACGTCAGGTGGCACTTTTCG
GGGAAATGTGCGCGGAACCCCTATTTGTTTATTTTTCTAAATACATTCAAATATGTATCCGCTCATGAGA
CAATAACCCTGATAAATGCTTCAATAATATTGAAAAAGGAAGAGTATGAGTATTCAACATTTCCGTGTCG
CCCTTATTCCCTTTTTTGCGGCATTTTGCCTTCCTGTTTTTGCTCACCCAGAAACGCTGGTGAAAGTAAA
AGATGCTGAAGATCAGTTGGGTGCACGAGTGGGTTACATCGAACTGGATCTCAACAGCGGTAAGATCCTT
GAGAGTTTTCGCCCCGAAGAACGTTTTCCAATGATGAGCACTTTTAAAGTTCTGCTATGTGGCGCGGTAT
TATCCCGTGTTGACGCCGGGCAAGAGCAACTCGGTCGCCGCATACACTATTCTCAGAATGACTTGGTTGA
GTACTCACCAGTCACAGAAAAGCATCTTACGGATGGCATGACAGTAAGAGAATTATGCAGTGCTGCCATA
ACCATGAGTGATAACACTGCGGCCAACTTACTTCTGACAACGATCGGAGGACCGAAGGAGCTAACCGCTT
TTTTGCACAACATGGGGGATCATGTAACTCGCCTTGATCGTTGGGAACCGGAGCTGAATGAAGCCATACC
AAACGACGAGCGTGACACCACGATGCCTGCAGCAATGGCAACAACGTTGCGCAAACTATTAACTGGCGAA
CTACTTACTCTAGCTTCCCGGCAACAATTAATAGACTGGATGGAGGCGGATAAAGTTGCAGGACCACTTC
TGCGCTCGGCCCTTCCGGCTGGCTGGTTTATTGCTGATAAATCTGGAGCCGGTGAGCGTGGGTCTCGCGG
TATCATTGCAGCACTGGGGCCAGATGGTAAGCCCTCCCGTATCGTAGTTATCTACACGACGGGGAGTCAG
GCAACTATGGATGAACGAAATAGACAGATCGCTGAGATAGGTGCCTCACTGATTAAGCATTGGTAACTGT
CAGACCAAGTTTACTCATATATACTTTAGATTGATTTAAAACTTCATTTTTAATTTAAAAGGATCTAGGT
GAAGATCCTTTTTGATAATCTCATGACCAAAATCCCTTAACGTGAGTTTTCGTTCCACTGAGCGTCAGAC
CCCGTAGAAAAGATCAAAGGATCTTCTTGAGATCCTTTTTTTCTGCGCGTAATCTGCTGCTTGCAAACAA
AAAAACCACCGCTACCAGCGGTGGTTTGTTTGCCGGATCAAGAGCTACCAACTCTTTTTCCGAAGGTAAC
TGGCTTCAGCAGAGCGCAGATACCAAATACTGTCCTTCTAGTGTAGCCGTAGTTAGGCCACCACTTCAAG
AACTCTGTAGCACCGCCTACATACCTCGCTCTGCTAATCCTGTTACCAGTGGCTGCTGCCAGTGGCGATA
AGTCGTGTCTTACCGGGTTGGACTCAAGACGATAGTTACCGGATAAGGCGCAGCGGTCGGGCTGAACGGG
GGGTTCGTGCACACAGCCCAGCTTGGAGCGAACGACCTACACCGAACTGAGATACCTACAGCGTGAGCTA
TGAGAAAGCGCCACGCTTCCCGAAGGGAGAAAGGCGGACAGGTATCCGGTAAGCGGCAGGGTCGGAACAG
GAGAGCGCACGAGGGAGCTTCCAGGGGGAAACGCCTGGTATCTTTATAGTCCTGTCGGGTTTCGCCACCT
CTGACTTGAGCGTCGATTTTTGTGATGCTCGTCAGGGGGGCGGAGCCTATGGAAAAACGCCAGCAACGCG
GCCTTTTTACGGTTCCTGGCCTTTTGCTGGCCTTTTGCTCACATGTTCTTTCCTGCGTTATCCCCTGATT
CTGTGGATAACCGTATTACCGCCTTTGAGTGAGCTGATACCGCTCGCCGCAGCCGAACGACCGAGCGCAG
CGAGTCAGTGAGCGAGGAAGCGGAAGAGCGCCTGATGCGGTATTTTCTCCTTACGCATCTGTGCGGTATT
TCACACCGCAATGGTGCACTCTCAGTACAATCTGCTCTGATGCCGCATAGTTAAGCCAGTATACACTCCG
CTATCGCTACGTGACTGGGTCATGGCTGCGCCCCGACACCCGCCAACACCCGCTGACGCGCCCTGACGGG
CTTGTCTGCTCCCGGCATCCGCTTACAGACAAGCTGTGACCGTCTCCGGGAGCTGCATGTGTCAGAGGTT
TTCACCGTCATCACCGAAACGCGCGAGGCAGCTGCGGTAAAGCTCATCAGCGTGGTCGTGAAGCGATTCA
CAGATGTCTGCCTGTTCATCCGCGTCCAGCTCGTTGAGTTTCTCCAGAAGCGTTAATGTCTGGCTTCTGA
TAAAGCGGGCCATGTTAAGGGCGGTTTTTTCCTGTTTGGTCACTGATGCCTCCGTGTAAGGGGGATTTCT
GTTCATGGGGGTAATGATACCGATGAAACGAGAGAGGATGCTCACGATACGGGTTACTGATGATGAACAT
GCCCGGTTACTGGAACGTTGTGAGGGTAAACAACTGGCGGTATGGATGCGGCGGGACCAGAGAAAAATCA
CTCAGGGTCAATGCCAGCGCTTCGTTAATACAGATGTAGGTGTTCCACAGGGTAGCCAGCAGCATCCTGC
GATGCAGATCCGGAACATAATGGTGCAGGGCGCTGACTTCCGCGTTTCCAGACTTTACGAAACACGGAAA
CCGAAGACCATTCATGTTGTTGCTCAGGTCGCAGACGTTTTGCAGCAGCAGTCGCTTCACGTTCGCTCGC
GTATCGGTGATTCATTCTGCTAACCAGTAAGGCAACCCCGCCAGCCTAGCCGGGTCCTCAACGACAGGAG
CACGATCATGCGCACCCGTGGCCAGGACCCAACGCTGCCCGAGATGCGCCGCGTGCGGCTGCTGGAGATG
GCGGACGCGATGGATATGTTCTGCCAAGGGTTGGTTTGCGCATTCACAGTTCTCCGCAAGAATTGATTGG
CTCCAATTCTTGGAGTGGTGAATCCGTTAGCGAGGTGCCGCCGGCTTCCATTCAGGTCGAGGTGGCCCGG
CTCCATGCACCGCGACGCAACGCGGGGAGGCAGACAAGGTATAGGGCGGCGCCTACAATCCATGCCAACC
CGTTCCATGTGCTCGCCGAGGCGGCATAAATCGCCGTGACGATCAGCGGTCCAATGATCGAAGTTAGGCT
GGTAAGAGCCGCGAGCGATCCTTGAAGCTGTCCCTGATGGTCGTCATCTACCTGCCTGGACAGCATGGCC
TGCAACGCGGGCATCCCGATGCCGCCGGAAGCGAGAAGAATCATAATGGGGAAGGCCATCCAGCCTCGCG
TCGCGAACGCCAGCAAGACGTAGCCCAGCGCGTCGGCCGCCATGCCGGCGATAATGGCCTGCTTCTCGCC
GAAACGTTTGGTGGCGGGACCAGTGACGAAGGCTTGAGCGAGGGCGTGCAAGATTCCGAATACCGCAAGC
GACAGGCCGATCATCGTCGCGCTCCAGCGAAAGCGGTCCTCGCCGAAAATGACCCAGAGCGCTGCCGGCA
CCTGTCCTACGAGTTGCATGATAAAGAAGACAGTCATAAGTGCGGCGACGATAGTCATGCCCCGCGCCCA
CCGGAAGGAGCTGACTGGGTTGAAGGCTCTCAAGGGCATCGGTCGAGATCCCGGTGCCTAATGAGTGAGC
TAACTTACATTAATTGCGTTGCGCTCACTGCCCGCTTTCCAGTCGGGAAACCTGTCGTGCCAGCTGCATT
AATGAATCGGCCAACGCGCGGGGAGAGGCGGTTTGCGTATTGGGCGCCAGGGTGGTTTTTCTTTTCACCA
GTGAGACGGGCAACAGCTGATTGCCCTTCACCGCCTGGCCCTGAGAGAGTTGCAGCAAGCGGTCCACGCT
GGTTTGCCCCAGCAGGCGAAAATCCTGTTTGATGGTGGTTAACGGCGGGATATAACATGAGCTGTCTTCG
GTATCGTCGTATCCCACTACCGAGATATCCGCACCAACGCGCAGCCCGGACTCGGTAATGGCGCGCATTG
CGCCCAGCGCCATCTGATCGTTGGCAACCAGCATCGCAGTGGGAACGATGCCCTCATTCAGCATTTGCAT
GGTTTGTTGAAAACCGGACATGGCACTCCAGTCGCCTTCCCGTTCCGCTATCGGCTGAATTTGATTGCGA
GTGAGATATTTATGCCAGCCAGCCAGACGCAGACGCGCCGAGACAGAACTTAATGGGCCCGCTAACAGCG
CGATTTGCTGGTGACCCAATGCGACCAGATGCTCCACGCCCAGTCGCGTACCGTCTTCATGGGAGAAAAT
AATACTGTTGATGGGTGTCTGGTCAGAGACATCAAGAAATAACGCCGGAACATTAGTGCAGGCAGCTTCC
ACAGCAATGGCATCCTGGTCATCCAGCGGATAGTTAATGATCAGCCCACTGACGCGTTGCGCGAGAAGAT
TGTGCACCGCCGCTTTACAGGCTTCGACGCCGCTTCGTTCTACCATCGACACCACCACGCTGGCACCCAG
TTGATCGGCGCGAGATTTAATCGCCGCGACAATTTGCGACGGCGCGTGCAGGGCCAGACTGGAGGTGGCA
ACGCCAATCAGCAACGACTGTTTGCCCGCCAGTTGTTGTGCCACGCGGTTGGGAATGTAATTCAGCTCCG
CCATCGCCGCTTCCACTTTTTCCCGCGTTTTCGCAGAAACGTGGCTGGCCTGGTTCACCACGCGGGAAAC
GGTCTGATAAGAGACACCGGCATACTCTGCGACATCGTATAACGTTACTGGTTTCACATTCACCACCCTG
AATTGACTCTCTTCCGGGCGCTATCATGCCATACCGCGAAAGGTTTTGCGCCATTCGATGGTGTCCGGGA
TCTCGACGCTCTCCCTTATGCGACTCCTGCATTAGGAAGCAGCCCAGTAGTAGGTTGAGGCCGTTGAGCA
CCGCCGCCGCAAGGAATGGTGCATGCAAGGAGATGGCGCCCAACAGTCCCCCGGCCACGGGGCCTGCCAC
CATACCCACGCCGAAACAAGCGCTCATGAGCCCGAAGTGGCGAGCCCGATCTTCCCCATCGGTGATGTCG
GCGATATAGGCGCCAGCAACCGCACCTGTGGCGCCGGTGATGCCGGCCACGATGCGTCCGGCGTAGAGGA
TCGAGATCTCGATCCCGCGAAAT
